>Addgene plasmid #175171 | pLV CDHblast OST-Myorg-V5 | addgene full sequence | sequence record 352623 | Addgene NGS Result
GGGTCTCTCTGGTTAGACCAGATCTGAGCCTGGGAGCTCTCTGGCTAACTAGGGAACCCACTGCTTAAGC
CTCAATAAAGCTTGCCTTGAGTGCTTCAAGTAGTGTGTGCCCGTCTGTTGTGTGACTCTGGTAACTAGAG
ATCCCTCAGACCCTTTTAGTCAGTGTGGAAAATCTCTAGCAGTGGCGCCCGAACAGGGACTTGAAAGCGA
AAGGGAAACCAGAGGAGCTCTCTCGACGCAGGACTCGGCTTGCTGAAGCGCGCACGGCAAGAGGCGAGGG
GCGGCGACTGGTGAGTACGCCAAAAATTTTGACTAGCGGAGGCTAGAAGGAGAGAGATGGGTGCGAGAGC
GTCAGTATTAAGCGGGGGAGAATTAGATCGCGATGGGAAAAAATTCGGTTAAGGCCAGGGGGAAAGAAAA
AATATAAATTAAAACATATAGTATGGGCAAGCAGGGAGCTAGAACGATTCGCAGTTAATCCTGGCCTGTT
AGAAACATCAGAAGGCTGTAGACAAATACTGGGACAGCTACAACCATCCCTTCAGACAGGATCAGAAGAA
CTTAGATCATTATATAATACAGTAGCAACCCTCTATTGTGTGCATCAAAGGATAGAGATAAAAGACACCA
AGGAAGCTTTAGACAAGATAGAGGAAGAGCAAAACAAAAGTAAGACCACCGCACAGCAAGCGGCCACTGA
TCTTCAGACCTGGAGGAGGAGATATGAGGGACAATTGGAGAAGTGAATTATATAAATATAAAGTAGTAAA
AATTGAACCATTAGGAGTAGCACCCACCAAGGCAAAGAGAAGAGTGGTGCAGAGAGAAAAAAGAGCAGTG
GGAATAGGAGCTTTGTTCCTTGGGTTCTTGGGAGCAGCAGGAAGCACTATGGGCGCAGCGTCAATGACGC
TGACGGTACAGGCCAGACAATTATTGTCTGGTATAGTGCAGCAGCAGAACAATTTGCTGAGGGCTATTGA
GGCGCAACAGCATCTGTTGCAACTCACAGTCTGGGGCATCAAGCAGCTCCAGGCAAGAATCCTGGCTGTG
GAAAGATACCTAAAGGATCAACAGCTCCTGGGGATTTGGGGTTGCTCTGGAAAACTCATTTGCACCACTG
CTGTGCCTTGGAATGCTAGTTGGAGTAATAAATCTCTGGAACAGATTTGGAATCACACGACCTGGATGGA
GTGGGACAGAGAAATTAACAATTACACAAGCTTAATACACTCCTTAATTGAAGAATCGCAAAACCAGCAA
GAAAAGAATGAACAAGAATTATTGGAATTAGATAAATGGGCAAGTTTGTGGAATTGGTTTAACATAACAA
ATTGGCTGTGGTATATAAAATTATTCATAATGATAGTAGGAGGCTTGGTAGGTTTAAGAATAGTTTTTGC
TGTACTTTCTATAGTGAATAGAGTTAGGCAGGGATATTCACCATTATCGTTTCAGACCCACCTCCCAACC
CCGAGGGGACCCGACAGGCCCGAAGGAATAGAAGAAGAAGGTGGAGAGAGAGACAGAGACAGATCCATTC
GATTAGTGAACGGATCTCGACGGTATCGGTTAACTTTTAAAAGAAAAGGGGGGATTGGGGGGTACAGTGC
AGGGGAAAGAATAGTAGACATAATAGCAACAGACATACAAACTAAAGAATTACAAAAACAAATTACAAAA
TTCAAAATTTTATCGATACTAGTATTATGCCCAGTACATGACCTTATGGGACTTTCCTACTTGGCAGTAC
ATCTACGTATTAGTCATCGCTATTACCATGGTGATGCGGTTTTGGCAGTACATCAATGGGCGTGGATAGC
GGTTTGACTCACGGGGATTTCCAAGTCTCCACCCCATTGACGTCAATGGGAGTTTGTTTTGGCACCAAAA
TCAACGGGACTTTCCAAAATGTCGTAACAACTCCGCCCCATTGACGCAAATGGGCGGTAGGCGTGTACGG
TGGGAGGTTTATATAAGCAGAGCTCGTTTAGTGAACCGTCAGATCGCCTGGAGACGCCATCCACGCTGTT
TTGACCTCCATAGAAGATTCTAGAGCTAGCGAATTGGGATCCAGTACCCTTCACCATGTCCCAGAACCTT
CAGGAGACAAGCCAGGCCTACCCCCGACATCGACCTGGTAGCCACGCAGGCCCTAAAAGTCTCAAAGTTA
CCCCACGAGCAACCATGTACACTTTCCTGCCTGACAATTTTTCACCTGCCAAACCCAAGCCCACTAAAGA
GCTGAGACCTCTGCTGTGCTCCGCGGTACTGGGACTGCTACTGGTGTTGGCCGCAGTTGTGGCCTGGTGC
TACTACAGTGCCTCCCTACGCAAAGCTGAACGCCTGCGCGCGGAGCTGCTGGACCTGAACCGTGGCGGCT
TCTCCATCCGTAACCAGAAGGGTGAGCAAGTCTTCCGCTTGGCCTTCCGTTCCGGTGCTCTAGACCTTGA
CTCCTGCAGCCGGGATGGTGCGCTGCTTGGCTGCTCCCGAGCGGCCGACGGACGCCCGTTGCACTTCTTT
ATTCAGACAGTACGACCTAAGGACACTGTAATGTGCTACCGCGTGCGCTGGGAGGAAGCTGTGCCAGGGC
GTGCTGTGGAGCACGCGATGTTTCTGGGAGATGCTGCGGCGCACTGGTATGGCGGCGCAGAGATGAGGAC
GCAACACTGGCCCATCCGCCTAGATGGCCAGCAAGAACCGCAGCCATTTGTCACGAGCGACGTCTATTCA
TCTGACGCCGCATTCGGGGGCATCCTTGAGCGCTACTGGTTATCTTCACGCGCCGCTGCCATCAAAGTCA
ATGATTCAGTGCCCTTCCACCTGGGCTGGAATAGCACGGAGCGTTCGATGAGACTGCAGGCACGCTACCA
CGACACATCTTACAAGCCACCAGCTGGCCGTACTGCCGCGCCAGAGCTCAGCTACCGCGTGTGCGTGGGC
TCAGATGTCACTTCCATCCACAAGTACATGGTTCGACGTTACTTCAACAAGCCATCCAGGGTACCAGCGT
CAGAGGCCTTCCGAGACCCCATTTGGTCCACGTGGGCACTGCATGGGCGCGCTGTGGACCAGAACAAGGT
GCTGCAATTCGCCCAGCAGATCCGCCAGCACCGCTTTAATAGCAGCCACCTGGAAATCGATGACATGTAC
ACGCCCGCCTATGGCGACTTTAATTTCGACGAGGGCAAGTTTCCCAACGCCAGTGACATGTTCCGCCGCC
TGCGAGATGCCGGCTTCCGCGTCACACTTTGGGTGCATCCGTTTGTCAACTATAACTCGTCGAGCTTCGG
CGAAGGTGTGGAGCGCGAGCTGTTCGTGCGCGAGCCCACGGGCCGGCTGCCCGCGCTGGTGCGCTGGTGG
AACGGTATTGGCGCAGTGCTGGACTTCACGCACCCAGAGGCCCGAGAGTGGTTCCAGGGACACCTACGGC
GCCTGCGCTTGCGCTACAACGTGACCTCCTTTAAGTTCGACGCGGGTGAGGTCAGCTACCTGCCCAGGGA
CTTCAGCACCTACAGGCCTCTGTCTGACCCCAGTGTGTGGAGCAGGCGGTACACCGAGATGGCGGAGCCC
TTCTTCTCGCTAGCCGAGGTCCGCGTGGGGTACCAGTCACAGAACATCTCCTGCTTCTTCCGTCTAGTGG
ACCGCGACTCGGTATGGGGCTACGACCTGGGGCTGCGCTCTCTTATCCCTGCGGTGCTCACCGTCAGTAT
GCTGGGCTATCCGTTCATCTTGCCCGATATGATAGGTGGCAACGCGGTGCCGGAGCGCACAGCCGGCCGC
CAAGATGGGCCGGGGCCAGAGCGCGAGCTCTACGTGCGCTGGCTGGAGGTGGCCGCCTTCATGCCTGCCA
TGCAGTTTTCAATCCCTCCTTGGCAGTACGACGCAGAAGTGGTAGCCATCGCACACAAATTCGCTGCTCT
GCGCGCCTCCCTCGTGGCGCCACTGCTGCTAGAGCTTGCTGGTGAGATCACCGACACTGGCGACCCCATC
GTGCGCCCCCTGTGGTGGATCGCACCGGGGGATGAAACGGCCCATCGCATTGACTCACAGTTTCTCATCG
GGGACACGCTGTTGGTGGCGCCGGTGCTAGAGCCTGGTAAGCAAGAGCGTGATGTCTACCTGCCTGCCGG
CAAATGGCGAAGCTACAAGGGTGAACTTTTTGACAAGACGCCGGTGCTGCTCACGGATTACCCTGTCGAC
CTGGATGAGGTCGCCTACTTTACCTGGGCGTCCAAGGGTCAAGACAATTCTGCAGATATCCAGCACAGTG
GCGGCCGCTCGAGTCTAGAGGGCCCGCGGTTCGAAGGTAAGCCTATCCCTAACCCTCTCCTCGGTCTCGA
TTCTACGCGTACCGGTGTATACGCGGCCGCTAAATAGTTGAATTTAAATAGATCTCCAGCACAGTGGTAA
ATAGTTGATTCGAACAAGGATCTGCGATCGCTCCGGTGCCCGTCAGTGGGCAGAGCGCACATCGCCCACA
GTCCCCGAGAAGTTGGGGGGAGGGGTCGGCAATTGAACGGGTGCCTAGAGAAGGTGGCGCGGGGTAAACT
GGGAAAGTGATGTCGTGTACTGGCTCCGCCTTTTTCCCGAGGGTGGGGGAGAACCGTATATAAGTGCAGT
AGTCGCCGTGAACGTTCTTTTTCGCAACGGGTTTGCCGCCAGAACACAGCTGAAGCTTCGAGGGGCTCGC
ATCTCTCCTTCACGCGCCCGCCGCCCTACCTGAGGCCGCCATCCACGCCGGTTGAGTCGCGTTCTGCCGC
CTCCCGCCTGTGGTGCCTCCTGAACTGCGTCCGCCGTCTAGGTAAGTTTAAAGCTCAGGTCGAGACCGGG
CCTTTGTCCGGCGCTCCCTTGGAGCCTACCTAGACTCAGCCGGCTCTCCACGCTTTGCCTGACCCTGCTT
GCTCAACTCTACGTCTTTGTTTCGTTTTCTGTTCTGCGCCGTTACAGATCCAAGCTGTGACCGGCGCCTA
CGCCCATGGGCATGGCCAAGCCTTTGTCTCAAGAAGAATCCACCCTCATTGAAAGAGCAACGGCTACAAT
CAACAGCATCCCCATCTCTGAAGACTACAGCGTCGCCAGCGCAGCTCTCTCTAGCGACGGCCGCATCTTC
ACTGGTGTCAATGTATATCATTTTACTGGGGGACCTTGTGCAGAACTCGTGGTGCTGGGCACTGCTGCTG
CTGCGGCAGCTGGCAACCTGACTTGTATCGTCGCGATCGGAAATGAGAACAGGGGCATCTTGAGCCCCTG
CGGACGGTGCCGACAGGTGCTTCTCGATCTGCATCCTGGGATCAAAGCCATAGTGAAGGACAGTGATGGA
CAGCCGACGGCAGTTGGGATTCGTGAATTGCTGCCCTCTGGTTATGTGTGGGAGGGCTAAGCACAATTCG
AGCTCGCGTCGACAATCAACCTCTGGATTACAAAATTTGTGAAAGATTGACTGGTATTCTTAACTATGTT
GCTCCTTTTACGCTATGTGGATACGCTGCTTTAATGCCTTTGTATCATGCTATTGCTTCCCGTATGGCTT
TCATTTTCTCCTCCTTGTATAAATCCTGGTTGCTGTCTCTTTATGAGGAGTTGTGGCCCGTTGTCAGGCA
ACGTGGCGTGGTGTGCACTGTGTTTGCTGACGCAACCCCCACTGGTTGGGGCATTGCCACCACCTGTCAG
CTCCTTTCCGGGACTTTCGCTTTCCCCCTCCCTATTGCCACGGCGGAACTCATCGCCGCCTGCCTTGCCC
GCTGCTGGACAGGGGCTCGGCTGTTGGGCACTGACAATTCCGTGGTGTTGTCGGGGAAATCATCGTCCTT
TCCTTGGCTGCTCGCCTGTGTTGCCACCTGGATTCTGCGCGGGACGTCCTTCTGCTACGTCCCTTCGGCC
CTCAATCCAGCGGACCTTCCTTCCCGCGGCCTGCTGCCGGCTCTGCGGCCTCTTCCGCGTCTTCGCCTTC
GCCCTCAGACGAGTCGGATCTCCCTTTGGGCCGCCTCCCCGCCTGGTACCTTTAAGACCAATGACTTACA
AGGCAGCTGTAGATCTTAGCCACTTTTTAAAAGAAAAGGGGGGACTGGAAGGGCTAATTCACTCCCAACG
AAGATAAGATCTGCTTTTTGCTTGTACTGGGTCTCTCTGGTTAGACCAGATCTGAGCCTGGGAGCTCTCT
GGCTAACTAGGGAACCCACTGCTTAAGCCTCAATAAAGCTTGCCTTGAGTGCTTCAAGTAGTGTGTGCCC
GTCTGTTGTGTGACTCTGGTAACTAGAGATCCCTCAGACCCTTTTAGTCAGTGTGGAAAATCTCTAGCAG
TAGTAGTTCATGTCATCTTATTATTCAGTATTTATAACTTGCAAAGAAATGAATATCAGAGAGTGAGAGG
AACTTGTTTATTGCAGCTTATAATGGTTACAAATAAAGCAATAGCATCACAAATTTCACAAATAAAGCAT
TTTTTTCACTGCATTCTAGTTGTGGTTTGTCCAAACTCATCAATGTATCTTATCATGTCTGGCTCTAGCT
ATCCCGCCCCTAACTCCGCCCATCCCGCCCCTAACTCCGCCCAGTTCCGCCCATTCTCCGCCCCATGGCT
GACTAATTTTTTTTATTTATGCAGAGGCCGAGGCCGCCTCGGCCTCTGAGCTATTCCAGAAGTAGTGAGG
AGGCTTTTTTGGAGGCCTAGACTTTTGCAGAGACCAAATTCGTAATCATGTCATAGCTGTTTCCTGTGTG
AAATTGTTATCCGCTCACAATTCCACACAACATACGAGCCGGAAGCATAAAGTGTAAAGCCTGGGGTGCC
TAATGAGTGAGCTAACTCACATTAATTGCGTTGCGCTCACTGCCCGCTTTCCAGTCGGGAAACCTGTCGT
GCCAGCTGCATTAATGAATCGGCCAACGCGCGGGGAGAGGCGGTTTGCGTATTGGGCGCTCTTCCGCTTC
CTCGCTCACTGACTCGCTGCGCTCGGTCGTTCGGCTGCGGCGAGCGGTATCAGCTCACTCAAAGGCGGTA
ATACGGTTATCCACAGAATCAGGGGATAACGCAGGAAAGAACATGTGAGCAAAAGGCCAGCAAAAGGCCA
GGAACCGTAAAAAGGCCGCGTTGCTGGCGTTTTTCCATAGGCTCCGCCCCCCTGACGAGCATCACAAAAA
TCGACGCTCAAGTCAGAGGTGGCGAAACCCGACAGGACTATAAAGATACCAGGCGTTTCCCCCTGGAAGC
TCCCTCGTGCGCTCTCCTGTTCCGACCCTGCCGCTTACCGGATACCTGTCCGCCTTTCTCCCTTCGGGAA
GCGTGGCGCTTTCTCATAGCTCACGCTGTAGGTATCTCAGTTCGGTGTAGGTCGTTCGCTCCAAGCTGGG
CTGTGTGCACGAACCCCCCGTTCAGCCCGACCGCTGCGCCTTATCCGGTAACTATCGTCTTGAGTCCAAC
CCGGTAAGACACGACTTATCGCCACTGGCAGCAGCCACTGGTAACAGGATTAGCAGAGCGAGGTATGTAG
GCGGTGCTACAGAGTTCTTGAAGTGGTGGCCTAACTACGGCTACACTAGAAGAACAGTATTTGGTATCTG
CGCTCTGCTGAAGCCAGTTACCTTCGGAAAAAGAGTTGGTAGCTCTTGATCCGGCAAACAAACCACCGCT
GGTAGCGGTGGTTTTTTTGTTTGCAAGCAGCAGATTACGCGCAGAAAAAAAGGATCTCAAGAAGATCCTT
TGATCTTTTCTACGGGGTCTGACGCTCAGTGGAACGAAAACTCACGTTAAGGGATTTTGGTCATGAGATT
ATCAAAAAGGATCTTCACCTAGATCCTTTTAAATTAAAAATGAAGTTTTAAATCAATCTAAAGTATATAT
GAGTAAACTTGGTCTGACAGTTACCAATGCTTAATCAGTGAGGCACCTATCTCAGCGATCTGTCTATTTC
GTTCATCCATAGTTGCCTGACTCCCCGTCGTGTAGATAACTACGATACGGGAGGGCTTACCATCTGGCCC
CAGTGCTGCAATGATACCGCGAGACCCACGCTCACCGGCTCCAGATTTATCAGCAATAAACCAGCCAGCC
GGAAGGGCCGAGCGCAGAAGTGGTCCTGCAACTTTATCCGCCTCCATCCAGTCTATTAATTGTTGCCGGG
AAGCTAGAGTAAGTAGTTCGCCAGTTAATAGTTTGCGCAACGTTGTTGCCATTGCTACAGGCATCGTGGT
GTCACGCTCGTCGTTTGGTATGGCTTCATTCAGCTCCGGTTCCCAACGATCAAGGCGAGTTACATGATCC
CCCATGTTGTGCAAAAAAGCGGTTAGCTCCTTCGGTCCTCCGATCGTTGTCAGAAGTAAGTTGGCCGCAG
TGTTATCACTCATGGTTATGGCAGCACTGCATAATTCTCTTACTGTCATGCCATCCGTAAGATGCTTTTC
TGTGACTGGTGAGTACTCAACCAAGTCATTCTGAGAATAGTGTATGCGGCGACCGAGTTGCTCTTGCCCG
GCGTCAATACGGGATAATACCGCGCCACATAGCAGAACTTTAAAAGTGCTCATCATTGGAAAACGTTCTT
CGGGGCGAAAACTCTCAAGGATCTTACCGCTGTTGAGATCCAGTTCGATGTAACCCACTCGTGCACCCAA
CTGATCTTCAGCATCTTTTACTTTCACCAGCGTTTCTGGGTGAGCAAAAACAGGAAGGCAAAATGCCGCA
AAAAAGGGAATAAGGGCGACACGGAAATGTTGAATACTCATACTCTTCCTTTTTCAATATTATTGAAGCA
TTTATCAGGGTTATTGTCTCATGAGCGGATACATATTTGAATGTATTTAGAAAAATAAACAAATAGGGGT
TCCGCGCACATTTCCCCGAAAAGTGCCACCTGACGTCTAAGAAACCATTATTATCATGACATTAACCTAT
AAAAATAGGCGTATCACGAGGCCCTTTCGTCTCGCGCGTTTCGGTGATGACGGTGAAAACCTCTGACACA
TGCAGCTCCCGGAGACGGTCACAGCTTGTCTGTAAGCGGATGCCGGGAGCAGACAAGCCCGTCAGGGCGC
GTCAGCGGGTGTTGGCGGGTGTCGGGGCTGGCTTAACTATGCGGCATCAGAGCAGATTGTACTGAGAGTG
CACCATATGCGGTGTGAAATACCGCACAGATGCGTAAGGAGAAAATACCGCATCAGGCGCCATTCGCCAT
TCAGGCTGCGCAACTGTTGGGAAGGGCGATCGGTGCGGGCCTCTTCGCTATTACGCCAGCTGGCGAAAGG
GGGATGTGCTGCAAGGCGATTAAGTTGGGTAACGCCAGGGTTTTCCCAGTCACGACGTTGTAAAACGACG
GCCAGTGCCAAGCTGACGCGTGTAGTCTTATGCAATACTCTTGTAGTCTTGCAACATGGTAACGATGAGT
TAGCAACATGCCTTACAAGGAGAGAAAAAGCACCGTGCATGCCGATTGGTGGAAGTAAGGTGGTACGATC
GTGCCTTATTAGGAAGGCAACAGACGGGTCTGACATGGATTGGACGAACCACTGAATTGCCGCATTGCAG
AGATATTGTATTTAAGTGCCTAGCTCGATACATAAAC
Features (pLannotate 1.2.2; 29 found; start..end, strand, type, name):
      1..181     +  LTR            5' LTR (truncated): truncated 5' long terminal repeat (LTR) from HIV-1
    228..353     +  misc_feature   HIV-1 Ψ: packaging signal of human immunodeficiency virus type 1
    337..675     +  CDS            HIV-1 gag (fragment): gag protein from human immunodeficiency virus 1; gag
    846..1079    +  misc_feature   RRE: The Rev response element (RRE) of HIV-1 allows for Rev-dependent mRNA export from the nucleus to the cytoplasm.
   1456..1556    +  CDS            Rev (fragment): human immunodeficiency virus 1 (HIV-1) Rev protein; rev; enhances nuclear export of unspliced and incompletely spliced viral mRNAs
   1575..1691    +  misc_feature   cPPT/CTS: central polypurine tract and central termination sequence of HIV-1
   1704..1780    +  enhancer       CMV enhancer (fragment): human cytomegalovirus immediate early enhancer
   1781..1984    +  promoter       CMV promoter: human cytomegalovirus (CMV) immediate early promoter
   2086..4233    +  CDS            Myorg: MYORG_MOUSE - Also known as Kiaa1161, Net37 From Mus musculus (Mouse).
   4306..4347    +  CDS            V5 tag: epitope tag from simian virus 5
   4458..4669    +  promoter       EF-1α core promoter: core promoter for human elongation factor EF-1α
   4682..4950    +  LTR            5' LTR (truncated): truncated 5' long terminal repeat (LTR) from human T-cell leukemia virus (HTLV) type 1
   4982..5380    +  CDS            BSD: blasticidin S deaminase; Aspergillus terreus BSD; confers resistance to blasticidin
   5404..5992    +  misc_feature   WPRE: woodchuck hepatitis virus posttranscriptional regulatory element
   5987..6094    +  CDS            nef (fragment): NEF_SIVS4 - Experimental evidence at protein level: Swiss-Prot protein existence level 1. Interferes with TCR signaling from the cell membrane. Interacts with CD247/TCRZ (TCR zeta chain) and exert potent down- regulation of cell surface TCR/CD3 complexes. From Simian immunodeficiency virus (isolate F236/smH4) (SIV-sm) (Simian immunodeficiency virus sooty mangabey monkey).
   6119..6299    +  LTR            5' LTR (truncated): truncated 5' long terminal repeat (LTR) from HIV-1
   6371..6492    +  polyA_signal   SV40 poly(A) signal: SV40 polyadenylation signal
   6532..6667    +  rep_origin     SV40 ori: SV40 origin of replication
   6724..6740    -  protein_bind   lac operator: The lac repressor binds to the lac operator to inhibit transcription in E. coli. This inhibition can be relieved by adding lactose or isopropyl-β-D-thiogalactopyranoside (IPTG). lac repressor encoded by lacI
   6748..6778    -  promoter       lac promoter: promoter for the E. coli lac operon
   6793..6814    -  protein_bind   CAP binding site: CAP binding activates transcription in the presence of cAMP. E. coli catabolite activator protein
   6827..6919    -  CDS            lacI (fragment): lac repressor; lacI; The lac repressor binds to the lac operator to inhibit transcription in E. coli. This inhibition can be relieved by adding lactose or isopropyl-β-D-thiogalactopyranoside (IPTG).
   7102..7690    -  rep_origin     ori: high-copy-number ColE1/pMB1/pBR322/pUC origin of replication
   7861..8721    -  CDS            AmpR: β-lactamase; bla; confers resistance to ampicillin, carbenicillin, and related antibiotics
   8722..8826    -  promoter       AmpR promoter: bla
   8921..8956    +  CDS            rop (fragment): Rop protein, which maintains plasmids at low copy number; rop
   9058..9157    +  misc_feature   bom (fragment): basis of mobility region from pBR322
   9163..9317    -  CDS            lacZα (fragment): LacZα fragment of β-galactosidase; lacZ fragment
   9331..9557    +  promoter       RSV promoter: Rous sarcoma virus enhancer/promoter
