[The description below was written by a language model from this plasmid's Addgene catalogue record and pLannotate feature annotations shown in this document.]
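Description:
pLV CDHblast OST-Myorg-V5 is a 9,557 nt HIV-1-based lentiviral transfer plasmid for expressing mouse Myorg (also called Net37 or Kiaa1161) in mammalian cells. It derives from a pCDH-type blasticidin backbone. It is maintained in E. coli as a high-copy plasmid through a ColE1/pUC-type origin and selected with ampicillin via the β-lactamase gene. An SV40 origin and SV40 polyadenylation signal lie just outside the viral region, along with small remnants of lac, rop and bom sequences that are cloning-vector leftovers.

An RSV promoter sits upstream of a truncated HIV-1 5' LTR, an arrangement typical of vectors that produce genomic RNA without Tat. It is followed by the Ψ packaging signal with a gag fragment, the RRE for Rev-dependent nuclear export, and the cPPT/CTS, which aids nuclear import of the proviral DNA. The 3' LTR is likewise annotated as truncated.

Between these elements are two expression units. A CMV promoter drives the Myorg coding sequence, with a C-terminal V5 epitope tag for detection or immunoprecipitation. Downstream, a composite of the EF-1α core promoter and an HTLV-1 LTR segment drives blasticidin S deaminase, allowing blasticidin selection of transduced cells. A WPRE after the resistance gene enhances transcript expression. The name and parental backbone refer to an OST tag, but the feature table annotates no such element and the catalogue lists only V5, so its presence on the encoded protein cannot be confirmed from the record. The stated purpose is lentiviral expression of Myorg-V5, suited to generating stably expressing cell populations.
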