Addgene plasmid #175171: pLV CDHblast OST-Myorg-V5
Purpose: Lentiviral expression of mouse Myorg-V5
Depositing lab: Larry Gerace. Depositing organization: Scripps California (The Scripps Research Institute).
Backbone
  Vector backbone: pCDHblast-MCSNard OST-LMNA
  Backbone manufacturer: Tom Misteli (Addgene plasmid # 22661)
  Vector type: Mammalian Expression, Lentiviral
Growth in bacteria
  Bacterial resistance: Ampicillin, 100 μg/mL
  Growth temperature: 37°C
  Growth strain: NEB Stable
  Copy number: High Copy
Gene/Insert
  Gene/Insert name: Myorg (alt names: Net37; Kiaa1161)
  Species: M. musculus (mouse)
  Entrez Gene: Myorg (a.k.a. AA408153, AI4641, AI464131, AI604836, Gm762, Kiaa1161, NET3, NET37)
  Tag / fusion protein: V5 (C terminal on insert)
  Cloning method: Unknown
Terms and licenses: Academic/Nonprofit Terms; Industry Terms: Not Available to Industry
How to cite: pLV CDHblast OST-Myorg-V5 was a gift from Larry Gerace (Addgene plasmid # 175171 ; http://n2t.net/addgene:175171 ; RRID:Addgene_175171)
